Addgene plasmid #49055: AAV GFP
Purpose: adeno-associated virus (AAV) encoding a green fluorescent protein
Depositing lab: Fred Gage. Depositing organization: Salk Institute for Biological Studies. Publication: Adeno-associated virus effectively mediates conditional gene modification in the brain. Kaspar BK, Vissel B, Bengoechea T, Crone S, Randolph-Moore L, Muller R, Brandon EP, Schaffer D, Verma IM, Lee KF, Heinemann SF, Gage FH. Proc Natl Acad Sci U S A. 2002 Feb 19;99(4):2320-5. Epub 2002 Feb 12. 10.1073/pnas.042678699 PubMed 11842206.
Backbone
  Vector backbone: adeno-associated viral (AAVsp)
  Backbone size w/o insert (bp): 6204
  Total vector size (bp): 7074
  Vector type: Mammalian Expression, AAV
Growth in bacteria
  Bacterial resistance: Ampicillin, 100 μg/mL
  Growth temperature: 37°C
  Growth strain: Top10
  Copy number: High Copy
Gene/Insert
  Gene/Insert name: eGFP (alt name: Enhanced Green Fluorescent Protein)
  Species: Aequorea victoria green
  Insert size (bp): 720
  Promoter: CMV
  Cloning method: Restriction Enzyme; 5′ cloning site SfiI (not destroyed); 3′ cloning site PmeI (not destroyed)
  Sequencing primers: 5′ tagccacaccagccaccact; 3′ caacgtgctggtctgtgtg
Terms and licenses: Academic/Nonprofit Terms; Industry Terms: Not Available to Industry
Depositor comments: Expression of GFP is driven by a CMV promoter with a splice donor/acceptor sequence (SD/SA) and flanked by inverted terminal repeats (ITRs).
How to cite: AAV GFP was a gift from Fred Gage (Addgene plasmid # 49055 ; http://n2t.net/addgene:49055 ; RRID:Addgene_49055)
