[The description below was written by a language model from this plasmid's Addgene catalogue record and pLannotate feature annotations shown in this document.]
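Description:
AAV GFP is an adeno-associated virus transfer plasmid built on the AAVsp backbone for producing recombinant AAV that expresses enhanced green fluorescent protein in mammalian cells. It is propagated in E. coli as a high-copy plasmid through a ColE1/pUC-type origin and selected with ampicillin via the β-lactamase gene. The backbone also carries an f1 phage origin flanked by M13 gene fragments, along with small remnants of lacZα, lacI, rop and the pBR322 bom region, which appear to be cloning leftovers rather than functional elements.

The payload lies between two AAV2 inverted terminal repeats, one of which is annotated only as a fragment. The ITRs are the cis elements needed for replication and packaging of the intervening DNA into AAV capsids when Rep, Cap and helper functions are supplied in trans. Within them, the human CMV immediate-early enhancer and promoter drive transcription through an internally truncated human β-globin intron, which corresponds to the splice donor/acceptor sequence mentioned by the depositor and generally improves mRNA processing and expression. The EGFP coding sequence follows, placed between retained SfiI and PmeI sites so it could be exchanged for another insert, and is terminated by a short β-globin exon remnant and the β-globin polyadenylation signal. A small SV40 origin fragment sits just inside the upstream ITR.

The catalogue lists a total size of 7,074 bp, whereas the annotated depositor sequence is 6,936 nt, a minor discrepancy the record does not explain. The construct serves as a constitutive fluorescent reporter vector, and the associated work concerns AAV-mediated gene modification in the brain, where a GFP virus would typically mark transduced cells or act as a control.
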