Features (pLannotate 1.2.2; 19 found; start..end, strand, type, name):
      3..136     -  repeat_region  AAV2 ITR: inverted terminal repeat of adeno-associated virus serotype 2 inverted
    195..237     -  rep_origin     SV40 ori (fragment): SV40 origin of replication
    319..698     +  enhancer       CMV enhancer: human cytomegalovirus immediate early enhancer
    699..902     +  promoter       CMV promoter: human cytomegalovirus (CMV) immediate early promoter
   1036..1511    +  intron         β-globin intron: internally truncated intron from human β-globin
   1580..2296    +  CDS            EGFP: EGFP is a basic (constitutively fluorescent) green fluorescent protein published in 1996, derived from Aequorea victoria. It is reported to be a rapidly-maturing weak dimer with moderate acid sensitivity.
   2340..2417    +  CDS            HBB (fragment): HBB_PONPY - Experimental evidence at transcript level: Swiss-Prot protein existence level 2. Involved in oxygen transport from the lung to the various peripheral tissues. From Pongo pygmaeus (Bornean orangutan).
   2421..2815    +  polyA_signal   β-globin poly(A): human β-globin polyadenylation signal
   3173..3300    +  repeat_region  AAV2 ITR (fragment): inverted terminal repeat of adeno-associated virus serotype 2 inverted
   3298..3370    +  CDS            lacZα (fragment): LacZα fragment of β-galactosidase; lacZ fragment
   3379..3732    +  CDS            M13 gene IV (fragment) (sequence partly withheld): pIV; IV; phage assembly
   3720..4175    +  rep_origin     f1 ori (sequence partly withheld): f1 bacteriophage origin of replication; arrow indicates direction of (+) strand synthesis
   4238..4641    +  CDS            M13 gene II (fragment) (sequence partly withheld): pII; II; replication
   4648..4747    -  misc_feature   bom (fragment): basis of mobility region from pBR322
   4849..4884    -  CDS            rop (fragment): Rop protein, which maintains plasmids at low copy number; rop
   4979..5083    +  promoter       AmpR promoter: bla
   5084..5944    +  CDS            AmpR: β-lactamase; bla; confers resistance to ampicillin, carbenicillin, and related antibiotics
   6115..6703    +  rep_origin     ori: high-copy-number ColE1/pMB1/pBR322/pUC origin of replication
   6886..4       +  CDS            lacI (fragment) (across the origin): lac repressor; lacI; The lac repressor binds to the lac operator to inhibit transcription in E. coli. This inhibition can be relieved by adding lactose or isopropyl-β-D-thiogalactopyranoside (IPTG).
>Addgene plasmid #49055 | AAV GFP | depositor full sequence | sequence record 72097 | AAV GFP sequence 6936 bps
CAGCAGCTGCGCGCTCGCTCGCTCACTGAGGCCGCCCGGGCAAAGCCCGGGCGTCGGGCGACCTTTGGTC
GCCCGGCCTCAGTGAGCGAGCGAGCGCGCAGAGAGGGAGTGGCCAACTCCATCACTAGGGGTTCCTTGTA
GTTAATGATTAACCCGCCATGCTACTTATCTACGTAGCCATGCTCTAGAGGATCCGGCCTCGGCCTCTGC
ATAAATAAAAAAAATTAGTCAGCCATGAGCTTGGCCCATTGCATACGTTGTATCCATATCATAATATGTA
CATTTATATTGGCTCATGTCCAACATTACCGCCATGTTGACATTGATTATTGACTAGTTATTAATAGTAA
TCAATTACGGGGTCATTAGTTCATAGCCCATATATGGAGTTCCGCGTTACATAACTTACGGTAAATGGCC
CGCCTGGCTGACCGCCCAACGACCCCCGCCCATTGACGTCAATAATGACGTATGTTCCCATAGTAACGCC
AATAGGGACTTTCCATTGACGTCAATGGGTGGACTATTTACGGTAAACTGCCCACTTGGCAGTACATCAA
GTGTATCATATGCCAAGTACGCCCCCTATTGACGTCAATGACGGTAAATGGCCCGCCTGGCATTATGCCC
AGTACATGACCTTATGGGACTTTCCTACTTGGCAGTACATCTACGTATTAGTCATCGCTATTACCATGGT
GATGCGGTTTTGGCAGTACATCAATGGGCGTGGATAGCGGTTTGACTCACGGGGATTTCCAAGTCTCCAC
CCCATTGACGTCAATGGGAGTTTGTTTTGGCACCAAAATCAACGGGACTTTCCAAAATGTCGTAACAACT
CCGCCCCATTGACGCAAATGGGCGGTAGGCGTGTACGGTGGGAGGTCTATATAAGCAGAGCTCGTTTAGT
GAACCGTCAGATCGCCTGGAGACGCCATCCACGCTGTTTTGACCTCCATAGAAGACACCGGGACCGATCC
AGCCTCCCCTCGAAGCTTACATGTGGTACCGAGCTCGGATCCTGAGAACTTCAGGGTGAGTCTATGGGAC
CCTTGATGTTTTCTTTCCCCTTCTTTTCTATGGTTAAGTTCATGTCATAGGAAGGGGAGAAGTAACAGGG
TACACATATTGACCAAATCAGGGTAATTTTGCATTTGTAATTTTAAAAAATGCTTTCTTCTTTTAATATA
CTTTTTTGTTTATCTTATTTCTAATACTTTCCCTAATCTCTTTCTTTCAGGGCAATAATGATACAATGTA
TCATGCCTCTTTGCACCATTCTAAAGAATAACAGTGATAATTTCTGGGTTAAGGCAATAGCAATATTTCT
GCATATAAATATTTCTGCATATAAATTGTAACTGATGTAAGAGGTTTCATATTGCTAATAGCAGCTACAA
TCCAGCTACCATTCTGCTTTTATTTTATGGTTGGGATAAGGCTGGATTATTCTGAGTCCAAGCTAGGCCC
TTTTGCTAATCATGTTCATACCTCTTATCTTCCTCCCACAGCTCCTGGGCAACGTGCTGGTCTGTGTGCT
GGCCCATCACTTTGGCAAAGCACGCTACCGGTCGCCACCATGGTGAGCAAGGGCGAGGAGCTGTTCACCG
GGGTGGTGCCCATCCTGGTCGAGCTGGACGGCGACGTAAACGGCCACAAGTTCAGCGTGTCCGGCGAGGG
CGAGGGCGATGCCACCTACGGCAAGCTGACCCTGAAGTTCATCTGCACCACCGGCAAGCTGCCCGTGCCC
TGGCCCACCCTCGTGACCACCCTGACCTACGGCGTGCAGTGCTTCAGCCGCTACCCCGACCACATGAAGC
AGCACGACTTCTTCAAGTCCGCCATGCCCGAAGGCTACGTCCAGGAGCGCACCATCTTCTTCAAGGACGA
CGGCAACTACAAGACCCGCGCCGAGGTGAAGTTCGAGGGCGACACCCTGGTGAACCGCATCGAGCTGAAG
GGCATCGACTTCAAGGAGGACGGCAACATCCTGGGGCACAAGCTGGAGTACAACTACAACAGCCACAACG
TCTATATCATGGCCGACAAGCAGAAGAACGGCATCAAGGTGAACTTCAAGATCCGCCACAACATCGAGGA
CGGCAGCGTGCAGCTCGCCGACCACTACCAGCAGAACACCCCCATCGGCGACGGCCCCGTGCTGCTGCCC
GACAACCACTACCTGAGCACCCAGTCCGCCCTGAGCAAAGACCCCAACGAGAAGCGCGATCACATGGTCC
TGCTGGAGTTCGTGACCGCCGCCGGGATCACTCTCGGCATGGACGAGCTGTACAAGTCCGGACTCAGATC
CTACTAGTAGGATCTCGAGCTCAAGCTTCGAATTCACCCCACCAGTGCAGGCTGCCTATCAGAAAGTGGT
GGCTGGTGTGGCTAATGCCCTGGCCCACAAGTATCACTAAGCTCGCTTTCTTGCTGTCCAATTTCTATTA
AAGGTTCCTTTGTTCCCTAAGTCCAACTACTAAACTGGGGGATATTATGAAGGGCCTTGAGCATCTGGAT
TCTGCCTAATAAAAAACATTTATTTTCATTGCAATGATGTATTTAAATTATTTCTGAATATTTTACTAAA
AAGGGAATGTGGGAGGTCAGTGCATTTAAAACATAAAGAAATGAAGAGCTAGTTCAAACCTTGGGAAAAT
ACACTATATCTTAAACTCCATGAAAGAAGGTGAGGCTGCAAACAGCTAATGCACATTGGCAACAGCCCCT
GATGCCTATGCCTTATTCATCCCTCAGAAAAGGATTCAAGTAGAGGCTTGATTTGGAGGTTAAAGTTTTG
CTATGCTGTATTTTACATTACTTATTGATTTAGCTGCCTCATGAATGTCTTTTCACTACCCATTTGCTTA
TCCTGCATCTCTCAGCCTTGACTCCACTCAGTTCTCTTGCTTAGAGATACCACCTTTCCCCTGAAGTGTT
CCTTCCATGTTTTACGGCGAGATGGTTTCTCCTCGCCTGGCCACTCAGCTTAGTTGTCTCTGTTGTCTTA
TAGAGGTCTACTTGAAGAAGGAAAAACAGGGGGCATGGTTTGACTGTCCTGTGAGCCCTTCTTCCTGCCT
CCCCCACTCACAGTGACCCGGAATCCCTCGACATGGCAGTCTAGAGCATGGCTACGTAGATAAGTAGCAT
GGCGGGTTAATCATTAACTACAAGGAACCCCTAGTGATGGAGTTGGCCACTCCCTCTCTGCGCGCTCGCT
CGCTCACTGAGGCCGGGCGACCAAAGGTCGCCCGACGCCCGGGCTTTGCCCGGGCGGCCTCAGTGAGCGA
GCGAGCGCGCCAGCTGGCGTAATAGCGAAGAGGCCCGCACCGATCGCCCTTCCCAACAGTTGCGCAGCCT
GAATGGCGAATGGAATTCCAGACGATTGAGCGTCAAAATGTAGGTATTTCCATGAGCGTTTTTCCT
[38 nt withheld, positions 3427-3464]
C
[378 nt withheld, positions 3466-3843]
C
[91 nt withheld, positions 3845-3935]
A
[49 nt withheld, positions 3937-3985]
CCTTTGACGTTGGAGTCCACGTTCTTT
[37 nt withheld, positions 4013-4049]
ACCCTATCTCGGTCTATTCTTTTGATTTATAAGGGATTTTGCCGATTTCGGCCTATTGGTTAAAAAATGA
GCTGATTTAACAAAAATTTAACGCGAATTTTAACAAAAT
[37 nt withheld, positions 4159-4195]
T
[100 nt withheld, positions 4197-4296]
CTCAGGCAATGACCTGATAGCCTTTGTAG
[69 nt withheld, positions 4326-4394]
T
[44 nt withheld, positions 4396-4439]
ACCTACACATTACTCA
[44 nt withheld, positions 4456-4499]
TTGCGTTGAAATAAAGGCTTCTCCC
[83 nt withheld, positions 4525-4607]
TTCTTTGCCTTGCCTGTATGATTTATTGGATGTTGGAATTCCTGATGCGGTATTTTCTCCTTACGCATCT
GTGCGGTATTTCACACCGCATATGGTGCACTCTCAGTACAATCTGCTCTGATGCCGCATAGTTAAGCCAG
CCCCGACACCCGCCAACACCCGCTGACGCGCCCTGACGGGCTTGTCTGCTCCCGGCATCCGCTTACAGAC
AAGCTGTGACCGTCTCCGGGAGCTGCATGTGTCAGAGGTTTTCACCGTCATCACCGAAACGCGCGAGACG
AAAGGGCCTCGTGATACGCCTATTTTTATAGGTTAATGTCATGATAATAATGGTTTCTTAGACGTCAGGT
GGCACTTTTCGGGGAAATGTGCGCGGAACCCCTATTTGTTTATTTTTCTAAATACATTCAAATATGTATC
CGCTCATGAGACAATAACCCTGATAAATGCTTCAATAATATTGAAAAAGGAAGAGTATGAGTATTCAACA
TTTCCGTGTCGCCCTTATTCCCTTTTTTGCGGCATTTTGCCTTCCTGTTTTTGCTCACCCAGAAACGCTG
GTGAAAGTAAAAGATGCTGAAGATCAGTTGGGTGCACGAGTGGGTTACATCGAACTGGATCTCAACAGCG
GTAAGATCCTTGAGAGTTTTCGCCCCGAAGAACGTTTTCCAATGATGAGCACTTTTAAAGTTCTGCTATG
TGGCGCGGTATTATCCCGTATTGACGCCGGGCAAGAGCAACTCGGTCGCCGCATACACTATTCTCAGAAT
GACTTGGTTGAGTACTCACCAGTCACAGAAAAGCATCTTACGGATGGCATGACAGTAAGAGAATTATGCA
GTGCTGCCATAACCATGAGTGATAACACTGCGGCCAACTTACTTCTGACAACGATCGGAGGACCGAAGGA
GCTAACCGCTTTTTTGCACAACATGGGGGATCATGTAACTCGCCTTGATCGTTGGGAACCGGAGCTGAAT
GAAGCCATACCAAACGACGAGCGTGACACCACGATGCCTGTAGCAATGGCAACAACGTTGCGCAAACTAT
TAACTGGCGAACTACTTACTCTAGCTTCCCGGCAACAATTAATAGACTGGATGGAGGCGGATAAAGTTGC
AGGACCACTTCTGCGCTCGGCCCTTCCGGCTGGCTGGTTTATTGCTGATAAATCTGGAGCCGGTGAGCGT
GGGTCTCGCGGTATCATTGCAGCACTGGGGCCAGATGGTAAGCCCTCCCGTATCGTAGTTATCTACACGA
CGGGGAGTCAGGCAACTATGGATGAACGAAATAGACAGATCGCTGAGATAGGTGCCTCACTGATTAAGCA
TTGGTAACTGTCAGACCAAGTTTACTCATATATACTTTAGATTGATTTAAAACTTCATTTTTAATTTAAA
AGGATCTAGGTGAAGATCCTTTTTGATAATCTCATGACCAAAATCCCTTAACGTGAGTTTTCGTTCCACT
GAGCGTCAGACCCCGTAGAAAAGATCAAAGGATCTTCTTGAGATCCTTTTTTTCTGCGCGTAATCTGCTG
CTTGCAAACAAAAAAACCACCGCTACCAGCGGTGGTTTGTTTGCCGGATCAAGAGCTACCAACTCTTTTT
CCGAAGGTAACTGGCTTCAGCAGAGCGCAGATACCAAATACTGTCCTTCTAGTGTAGCCGTAGTTAGGCC
ACCACTTCAAGAACTCTGTAGCACCGCCTACATACCTCGCTCTGCTAATCCTGTTACCAGTGGCTGCTGC
CAGTGGCGATAAGTCGTGTCTTACCGGGTTGGACTCAAGACGATAGTTACCGGATAAGGCGCAGCGGTCG
GGCTGAACGGGGGGTTCGTGCACACAGCCCAGCTTGGAGCGAACGACCTACACCGAACTGAGATACCTAC
AGCGTGAGCTATGAGAAAGCGCCACGCTTCCCGAAGGGAGAAAGGCGGACAGGTATCCGGTAAGCGGCAG
GGTCGGAACAGGAGAGCGCACGAGGGAGCTTCCAGGGGGAAACGCCTGGTATCTTTATAGTCCTGTCGGG
TTTCGCCACCTCTGACTTGAGCGTCGATTTTTGTGATGCTCGTCAGGGGGGCGGAGCCTATGGAAAAACG
CCAGCAACGCGGCCTTTTTACGGTTCCTGGCCTTTTGCTGGCCTTTTGCTCACATGTTCTTTCCTGCGTT
ATCCCCTGATTCTGTGGATAACCGTATTACCGCCTTTGAGTGAGCTGATACCGCTCGCCGCAGCCGAACG
ACCGAGCGCAGCGAGTCAGTGAGCGAGGAAGCGGAAGAGCGCCCAATACGCAAACCGCCTCTCCCCGCGC
GTTGGCCGATTCATTAATG
