>Addgene plasmid #49055 | AAV GFP | addgene partial sequence | sequence record 79144 | CMV-F 5'-CGCAAATGGGCGGTAGGCGTG-3'
GCAGAGCTCGTTTAGTGAACCGTCAGATCGCCTGGAGACGCCATCCACGCTGTTTTGACCTCCATAGAAG
ACACCGGGACCGATCCAGCCTCCCCTCGAAGCTTACATGTGGTACCGAGCTCGGATCCTGAGAACTTCAG
GGTGAGTCTATGGGACCCTTGATGTTTTCTTTCCCCTTCTTTTCTATGGTTAAGTTCATGTCATAGGAAG
GGGAGAAGTAACAGGGTACACATATTGACCAAATCAGGGTAATTTTGCATTTGTAATTTTAAAAAATGCT
TTCTTCTTTTAATATACTTTTTTGTTTATCTTATTTCTAATACTTTCCCTAATCTCTTTCTTTCAGGGCA
ATAATGATACAATGTATCATGCCTCTTTGCACCATTCTAAAGAATAACAGTGATAATTTCTGGGTTAAGG
CAATAGCAATATTTCTGCATATAAATATTTCTGCATATAAATTGTAACTGATGTAAGAGGTTTCATATTG
CTAATAGCAGCTACAATCCAGCTACCATTCTGCTTTTATTTTATGGTTGGGATAAGGCTGGATTATTCTG
AGTCCAAGCTAGGCCCTTTTGCTAATCATGTTCATACCTCTTATCTTCCTCCCACAGCTCCTGGGCAACG
TGCTGGTCTGTGTGCTGGCCCATCACTTTGGCAAAGCACGCTACCGGTCGCCACCATGGTGAGCAAGGGC
GAGGAGCTGTTCACCGGGGTGGTGCCCATCCTGGTCGAGCTGGACGGCGACGTAAACGGCCACAAGTTCA
GCGTGTCCGGCGAGGGCGAGGGCGATGCCACCTACGGCAAGCTGACCCTGAAGTTCATCTGCACCACCGG
CAAGCTGCCCGTGCCCTGGCCCACCCTCGTGACCACCCTGACCTACGGCGTGCAGTGCTTCAGCCGCTAC
CCCGACCACATGAAGCAGCACGACTTCTTC
