>Addgene plasmid #49055 | AAV GFP | addgene partial sequence | sequence record 79424 | pCAX-F 5'-CAGCTCCTGGGCAACGTGC-3'
CGCTACCGGTCGCCACCATGGTGAGCAAGGGCGAGGAGCTGTTCACCGGGGTGGTGCCCATCCTGGTCGA
GCTGGACGGCGACGTAAACGGCCACAAGTTCAGCGTGTCCGGCGAGGGCGAGGGCGATGCCACCTACGGC
AAGCTGACCCTGAAGTTCATCTGCACCACCGGCAAGCTGCCCGTGCCCTGGCCCACCCTCGTGACCACCC
TGACCTACGGCGTGCAGTGCTTCAGCCGCTACCCCGACCACATGAAGCAGCACGACTTCTTCAAGTCCGC
CATGCCCGAAGGCTACGTCCAGGAGCGCACCATCTTCTTCAAGGACGACGGCAACTACAAGACCCGCGCC
GAGGTGAAGTTCGAGGGCGACACCCTGGTGAACCGCATCGAGCTGAAGGGCATCGACTTCAAGGAGGACG
GCAACATCCTGGGGCACAAGCTGGAGTACAACTACAACAGCCACAACGTCTATATCATGGCCGACAAGCA
GAAGAACGGCATCAAGGTGAACTTCAAGATCCGCCACAACATCGAGGACGGCAGCGTGCAGCTCGCCGAC
CACTACCAGCAGAACACCCCCATCGGCGACGGCCCCGTGCTGCTGCCCGACAACCACTACCTGAGCACCC
AGTCCGCCCTGAGCAAAGACCCCAACGAGAAGCGCGATCACATGGTCCTGCTGGAGTTCGTGACCGCCGC
CGGGATCACTCTCGGCATGGACGAGCTGTACAAGTCCGGACTCAGATCCTACTAGTAGGATCTCGAGCTC
AAGCTTCGAATTCACCCCACCAGTGCAGGCTGCCTATCAGAAAGTGGTGGCTGGTGTGGCTAATGCCCTG
GCCCACAAGTATCACTAAGCTCGCTTTCTTGCTGTCCAATTTCTATTAA
